Addgene plasmid #162997: pAT9676-ABE
Purpose: plasmid expressing ABE
Depositing lab: Ervin Welker. Depositing organization: HUN-REN Research Centre for Natural Sciences. Publication: BEAR reveals that increased fidelity variants can successfully reduce the mismatch tolerance of adenine but not cytosine base editors. Talas A, Simon DA, Kulcsar PI, Varga E, Krausz SL, Welker E. Nat Commun. 2021 Nov 3;12(1):6353. doi: 10.1038/s41467-021-26461-y. PubMed 34732717.
Backbone
  Vector backbone: pUC19
  Vector type: Mammalian Expression, CRISPR
Growth in bacteria
  Bacterial resistance: Ampicillin, 100 μg/mL
  Growth temperature: 37°C
  Growth strain: NEB Stable
  Copy number: High Copy
Gene/Insert
  Gene/Insert name: ABE (alt name: adenine base editor)
  Species: Synthetic
  Promoter: EF1-a
  Tag / fusion protein: 3xFLAG (N terminal on insert); SV40 NLS (N terminal on insert); SV40 NLS (C terminal on insert)
  Cloning method: Gibson Cloning
  Sequencing primers: 5′ TATAAGTGCAGTAGTCGCCG; 3′ TGCTGGCCTTTTGCTC
Terms and licenses: Academic/Nonprofit Terms; Industry Terms: Not Available to Industry
How to cite: pAT9676-ABE was a gift from Ervin Welker (Addgene plasmid # 162997 ; http://n2t.net/addgene:162997 ; RRID:Addgene_162997)
