[The description below was written by a language model from this plasmid's Addgene catalogue record and pLannotate feature annotations shown in this document.]
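Description:
pAT9676-ABE is a pUC19-based mammalian expression plasmid of about 7.8 kb that encodes an adenine base editor (ABE) for CRISPR-mediated genome editing. It is maintained in E. coli as a high-copy plasmid through the ColE1/pUC-type origin of replication and is selected with ampicillin via the β-lactamase (AmpR) gene and its native bla promoter. No mammalian selection marker or fluorescent reporter appears in the annotation, which is consistent with transient transfection use.

The single expression cassette is driven by the EF-1α promoter, annotated as the short core promoter form, and is terminated by the bovine growth hormone polyadenylation signal. The open reading frame contains two consecutive copies of sequence derived from the E. coli tRNA adenosine deaminase TadA, followed by Streptococcus pyogenes Cas9. The annotation software reports Cas9 as overlapping N- and C-terminal segments, but together these span one continuous coding region. This tandem TadA–Cas9 arrangement is the typical ABE architecture, in which a guide RNA-directed Cas9 positions the deaminase on exposed single-stranded DNA to convert adenine to inosine, ultimately yielding A•T to G•C changes without a double-strand break. The record does not state which TadA variants are present, nor whether the Cas9 carries nickase or other mutations. According to the catalogue fields, the fusion carries an N-terminal 3xFLAG tag for detection and SV40 nuclear localisation signals at both termini, although these small elements were not picked up in the feature table. No guide RNA cassette is annotated, so the sgRNA would have to be supplied separately. The associated publication concerns how increased-fidelity Cas9 variants affect the mismatch tolerance of adenine and cytosine base editors.
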