Features (pLannotate 1.2.2; 9 found; start..end, strand, type, name):
     82..293     +  promoter       EF-1α core promoter: core promoter for human elongation factor EF-1α
    397..873     +  CDS            tadA: TADA_ECOLI - Also known as yfhC. Experimental evidence at protein level: Swiss-Prot protein existence level 1. Catalyzes the deamination of adenosine to inosine at the wobble position 34 of tRNA(Arg2). Essential for cell viability. From Escherichia coli (strain K12).
    994..1485    +  CDS            tadA: TADA_ECOLI - Also known as yfhC. Experimental evidence at protein level: Swiss-Prot protein existence level 1. Catalyzes the deamination of adenosine to inosine at the wobble position 34 of tRNA(Arg2). Essential for cell viability. From Escherichia coli (strain K12).
   1585..3300    +  CDS            Cas9(N): N-terminal portion of Streptococcus pyogenes Cas9 (Zetsche et al., 2015)
   3187..5685    +  CDS            Cas9(C): C-terminal portion of Streptococcus pyogenes Cas9 (Zetsche et al., 2015)
   5767..5878    +  polyA_signal   bGH poly(A) signal: bovine growth hormone polyadenylation signal
   6039..6627    -  rep_origin     ori: high-copy-number ColE1/pMB1/pBR322/pUC origin of replication
   6798..7658    -  CDS            AmpR: β-lactamase; bla; confers resistance to ampicillin, carbenicillin, and related antibiotics
   7659..7763    -  promoter       AmpR promoter: bla
>Addgene plasmid #162997 | pAT9676-ABE | addgene full sequence | sequence record 322153 | Addgene NGS Result
ACATTTCCCCGAAAAGTGCCACCTGACGTCCAGCAGAGATCCACTTTGGCGCCGGCTCGAGTGGCTCCGG
TGCCCGTCAGTGGGCAGAGCGCACATCGCCCACAGTCCCCGAGAAGTTGGGGGGAGGGGTCGGCAATTGA
ACCGGTGCCTAGAGAAGGTGGCGCGGGGTAAACTGGGAAAGTGATGTCGTGTACTGGCTCCGCCTTTTTC
CCGAGGGTGGGGGAGAACCGTATATAAGTGCAGTAGTCGCCGTGAACGTTCTTTTTCGCAACGGGTTTGC
CGCCAGAACACAGGTGTCGTGACGCGGGATCCGCCACCATGGATTACAAAGACGATGACGATAAGATGGC
CCCAAAGAAGAAGCGGAAGGTCGGTATCCACGGAGTCCCAGCAGCCAGTGAGGTCGAATTTAGTCATGAG
TATTGGATGAGACACGCCCTGACCCTTGCAAAACGCGCCTGGGATGAAAGGGAAGTCCCTGTGGGGGCCG
TCCTTGTCCATAATAATCGAGTGATTGGAGAGGGCTGGAATCGCCCTATTGGAAGGCACGACCCCACTGC
ACACGCAGAGATTATGGCTCTCCGACAGGGTGGACTGGTAATGCAGAATTACCGGCTGATCGACGCCACC
CTCTATGTCACTCTTGAACCCTGTGTAATGTGCGCTGGCGCCATGATCCACAGCAGAATAGGAAGAGTCG
TCTTCGGCGCTAGAGATGCTAAAACTGGAGCTGCAGGGAGTTTGATGGATGTACTCCACCACCCCGGGAT
GAATCATCGGGTGGAGATAACCGAAGGAATCCTGGCTGATGAATGCGCTGCTCTGTTGAGCGATTTCTTT
AGGATGAGGAGGCAGGAGATTAAGGCACAAAAGAAAGCTCAGAGCTCTACTGACAGTGGGGGGAGTTCCG
GTGGATCTAGTGGTAGCGAGACACCCGGGACTTCCGAAAGTGCTACCCCAGAATCATCCGGGGGGAGTTC
AGGCGGAAGTTCTGAAGTAGAGTTCTCTCACGAGTATTGGATGCGCCACGCACTGACACTGGCTAAGCGG
GCAAGGGACGAACGAGAAGTCCCAGTCGGGGCTGTCCTCGTCTTGAATAATAGAGTTATTGGGGAGGGGT
GGAACCGAGCTATTGGACTGCATGACCCAACTGCACACGCTGAAATTATGGCCTTGAGACAGGGCGGTCT
CGTAATGCAGAATTATAGATTGATAGATGCTACTTTGTATGTGACTTTCGAGCCATGCGTCATGTGTGCC
GGGGCAATGATCCACAGCAGAATTGGAAGGGTTGTATTCGGCGTCCGAAACGCTAAGACCGGGGCTGCCG
GGTCTCTCATGGACGTCCTTCACTATCCTGGTATGAATCACCGAGTGGAAATTACCGAAGGAATCCTCGC
TGACGAATGCGCAGCCCTCCTCTGTTATTTCTTTCGGATGCCAAGACAGGTCTTTAATGCTCAGAAGAAA
GCTCAGTCCTCCACTGACTCAGGTGGCTCCAGCGGTGGAAGCTCAGGATCTGAGACCCCAGGAACATCTG
AGTCAGCCACTCCTGAATCCTCAGGTGGTAGCTCTGGGGGGTCTGACAAGAAGTACAGCATCGGCCTGGC
CATCGGCACCAACTCTGTGGGCTGGGCCGTGATCACCGACGAGTACAAGGTGCCCAGCAAGAAATTCAAG
GTGCTGGGCAACACCGACCGGCACAGCATCAAGAAGAACCTGATCGGAGCCCTGCTGTTCGACAGCGGCG
AAACAGCCGAGGCCACCCGGCTGAAGAGAACCGCCAGAAGAAGATACACCAGACGGAAGAACCGGATCTG
CTATCTGCAAGAGATCTTCAGCAACGAGATGGCCAAGGTGGACGACAGCTTCTTCCACAGACTGGAAGAG
TCCTTCCTGGTGGAAGAGGATAAGAAGCACGAGCGGCACCCCATCTTCGGCAACATCGTGGACGAGGTGG
CCTACCACGAGAAGTACCCCACCATCTACCACCTGAGAAAGAAACTGGTGGACAGCACCGACAAGGCCGA
CCTGCGGCTGATCTATCTGGCCCTGGCCCACATGATCAAGTTCCGGGGCCACTTCCTGATCGAGGGCGAC
CTGAACCCCGACAACAGCGACGTGGACAAGCTGTTCATCCAGCTGGTGCAGACCTACAACCAGCTGTTCG
AGGAAAACCCCATCAACGCCAGCGGCGTGGACGCCAAGGCCATCCTGTCTGCCAGACTGAGCAAGAGCAG
ACGGCTGGAAAATCTGATCGCCCAGCTGCCCGGCGAGAAGAAGAATGGCCTGTTCGGCAACCTGATTGCC
CTGAGCCTGGGCCTGACCCCCAACTTCAAGAGCAACTTCGACCTGGCCGAGGATGCCAAACTGCAGCTGA
GCAAGGACACCTACGACGACGACCTGGACAACCTGCTGGCCCAGATCGGCGACCAGTACGCCGACCTGTT
TCTGGCCGCCAAGAACCTGTCCGACGCCATCCTGCTGAGCGACATCCTGAGAGTGAACACCGAGATCACC
AAGGCCCCCCTGAGCGCCTCTATGATCAAGAGATACGACGAGCACCACCAGGACCTGACCCTGCTGAAAG
CTCTCGTGCGGCAGCAGCTGCCTGAGAAGTACAAAGAGATTTTCTTCGACCAGAGCAAGAACGGCTACGC
CGGCTACATTGACGGCGGAGCCAGCCAGGAAGAGTTCTACAAGTTCATCAAGCCCATCCTGGAAAAGATG
GACGGCACCGAGGAACTGCTCGTGAAGCTGAACAGAGAGGACCTGCTGCGGAAGCAGCGGACCTTCGACA
ACGGCAGCATCCCCCACCAGATCCACCTGGGAGAGCTGCACGCCATTCTGCGGCGGCAGGAAGATTTTTA
CCCATTCCTGAAGGACAACCGGGAAAAGATCGAGAAGATCCTGACCTTCCGCATCCCCTACTACGTGGGC
CCTCTGGCCAGGGGAAACAGCAGATTCGCCTGGATGACCAGAAAGAGCGAGGAAACCATCACCCCCTGGA
ACTTCGAGGAAGTGGTGGACAAGGGCGCTTCCGCCCAGAGCTTCATCGAGCGGATGACCAACTTCGATAA
GAACCTGCCCAACGAGAAGGTGCTGCCCAAGCACAGCCTGCTGTACGAGTACTTCACCGTGTATAACGAG
CTGACCAAAGTGAAATACGTGACCGAGGGAATGAGAAAGCCCGCCTTCCTGAGCGGCGAGCAGAAAAAGG
CCATCGTGGACCTGCTGTTCAAGACCAACCGGAAAGTGACCGTGAAGCAGCTGAAAGAGGACTACTTCAA
GAAAATCGAGTGCTTCGACTCCGTGGAAATCTCCGGCGTGGAAGATCGGTTCAACGCCTCCCTGGGCACA
TACCACGATCTGCTGAAAATTATCAAGGACAAGGACTTCCTGGACAATGAGGAAAACGAGGACATTCTGG
AAGATATCGTGCTGACCCTGACACTGTTTGAGGACAGAGAGATGATCGAGGAACGGCTGAAAACCTATGC
CCACCTGTTCGACGACAAAGTGATGAAGCAGCTGAAGCGGCGGAGATACACCGGCTGGGGCAGGCTGAGC
CGGAAGCTGATCAACGGCATCCGGGACAAGCAGTCCGGCAAGACAATCCTGGATTTCCTGAAGTCCGACG
GCTTCGCCAACAGAAACTTCATGCAGCTGATCCACGACGACAGCCTGACCTTTAAAGAGGACATCCAGAA
AGCCCAGGTGTCCGGCCAGGGCGATAGCCTGCACGAGCACATTGCCAATCTGGCCGGCAGCCCCGCCATT
AAGAAGGGCATCCTGCAGACAGTGAAGGTGGTGGACGAGCTCGTGAAAGTGATGGGCCGGCACAAGCCCG
AGAACATCGTGATCGAAATGGCCAGAGAGAACCAGACCACCCAGAAGGGACAGAAGAACAGCCGCGAGAG
AATGAAGCGGATCGAAGAGGGCATCAAAGAGCTGGGCAGCCAGATCCTGAAAGAACACCCCGTGGAAAAC
ACCCAGCTGCAGAACGAGAAGCTGTACCTGTACTACCTGCAGAATGGGCGGGATATGTACGTGGACCAGG
AACTGGACATCAACCGGCTGTCCGACTACGATGTGGACCATATCGTGCCTCAGAGCTTTCTGAAGGACGA
CTCCATCGACAACAAGGTGCTGACCAGAAGCGACAAGAACCGGGGCAAGAGCGACAACGTGCCCTCCGAA
GAGGTCGTGAAGAAGATGAAGAACTACTGGCGGCAGCTGCTGAACGCCAAGCTGATTACCCAGAGAAAGT
TCGACAATCTGACCAAGGCCGAGAGAGGCGGCCTGAGCGAACTGGATAAGGCCGGCTTCATCAAGAGACA
GCTGGTGGAAACCCGGCAGATCACAAAGCACGTGGCACAGATCCTGGACTCCCGGATGAACACTAAGTAC
GACGAGAATGACAAGCTGATCCGGGAAGTGAAAGTGATCACCCTGAAGTCCAAGCTGGTGTCCGATTTCC
GGAAGGATTTCCAGTTTTACAAAGTGCGCGAGATCAACAACTACCACCACGCCCACGACGCCTACCTGAA
CGCCGTCGTGGGAACCGCCCTGATCAAAAAGTACCCTAAGCTGGAAAGCGAGTTCGTGTACGGCGACTAC
AAGGTGTACGACGTGCGGAAGATGATCGCCAAGAGCGAGCAGGAAATCGGCAAGGCTACCGCCAAGTACT
TCTTCTACAGCAACATCATGAACTTTTTCAAGACCGAGATTACCCTGGCCAACGGCGAGATCCGGAAGCG
GCCTCTGATCGAGACAAACGGCGAAACCGGGGAGATCGTGTGGGATAAGGGCCGGGATTTTGCCACCGTG
CGGAAAGTGCTGAGCATGCCCCAAGTGAATATCGTGAAAAAGACCGAGGTGCAGACAGGCGGCTTCAGCA
AAGAGTCTATCCTGCCCAAGAGGAACAGCGATAAGCTGATCGCCAGAAAGAAGGACTGGGACCCTAAGAA
GTACGGCGGCTTCGACAGCCCCACCGTGGCCTATTCTGTGCTGGTGGTGGCCAAAGTGGAAAAGGGCAAG
TCCAAGAAACTGAAGAGTGTGAAAGAGCTGCTGGGGATCACCATCATGGAAAGAAGCAGCTTCGAGAAGA
ATCCCATCGACTTTCTGGAAGCCAAGGGCTACAAAGAAGTGAAAAAGGACCTGATCATCAAGCTGCCTAA
GTACTCCCTGTTCGAGCTGGAAAACGGCCGGAAGAGAATGCTGGCCTCTGCCGGCGAACTGCAGAAGGGA
AACGAACTGGCCCTGCCCTCCAAATATGTGAACTTCCTGTACCTGGCCAGCCACTATGAGAAGCTGAAGG
GCTCCCCCGAGGATAATGAGCAGAAACAGCTGTTTGTGGAACAGCACAAGCACTACCTGGACGAGATCAT
CGAGCAGATCAGCGAGTTCTCCAAGAGAGTGATCCTGGCCGACGCTAATCTGGACAAAGTGCTGTCCGCC
TACAACAAGCACCGGGATAAGCCCATCAGAGAGCAGGCCGAGAATATCATCCACCTGTTTACCCTGACCA
ATCTGGGAGCCCCTGCCGCCTTCAAGTACTTTGACACCACCATCGACCGGAAGAGGTACACCAGCACCAA
AGAGGTGCTGGACGCCACCCTGATCCACCAGAGCATCACCGGCCTGTACGAGACACGGATCGACCTGTCT
CAGCTGGGAGGCGACAAGCGTCCTGCTGCTACTAAGAAAGCTGGTCAAGCTAAGAAAAAGAAATGACATG
TCCTAGAGCTCGCTGATCAGCCTCGACTGTGCCTTCTAGTTGCCAGCCATCTGTTGTTTGCCCCTCCCCC
GTGCCTTCCTTGACCCTGGAAGGTGCCACTCCCACTGTCCTTTCCTAATAAAATGAGGAAATTGCATCGC
ATTGTCTGAGTAGGTGTCATTCTATTCTGGGGGGTGGGGTGGGGCAGGACAGCAAGGGGGAGGATTGGGA
AGAGAATAGCAGGCATGCTGGGGAGCGGCCGCTGAGCAAAAGGCCAGCAAAAGGCCAGGAACCGTAAAAA
GGCCGCGTTGCTGGCGTTTTTCCATAGGCTCCGCCCCCCTGACGAGCATCACAAAAATCGACGCTCAAGT
CAGAGGTGGCGAAACCCGACAGGACTATAAAGATACCAGGCGTTTCCCCCTGGAAGCTCCCTCGTGCGCT
CTCCTGTTCCGACCCTGCCGCTTACCGGATACCTGTCCGCCTTTCTCCCTTCGGGAAGCGTGGCGCTTTC
TCATAGCTCACGCTGTAGGTATCTCAGTTCGGTGTAGGTCGTTCGCTCCAAGCTGGGCTGTGTGCACGAA
CCCCCCGTTCAGCCCGACCGCTGCGCCTTATCCGGTAACTATCGTCTTGAGTCCAACCCGGTAAGACACG
ACTTATCGCCACTGGCAGCAGCCACTGGTAACAGGATTAGCAGAGCGAGGTATGTAGGCGGTGCTACAGA
GTTCTTGAAGTGGTGGCCTAACTACGGCTACACTAGAAGAACAGTATTTGGTATCTGCGCTCTGCTGAAG
CCAGTTACCTTCGGAAAAAGAGTTGGTAGCTCTTGATCCGGCAAACAAACCACCGCTGGTAGCGGTGGTT
TTTTTGTTTGCAAGCAGCAGATTACGCGCAGAAAAAAAGGATCTCAAGAAGATCCTTTGATCTTTTCTAC
GGGGTCTGACGCTCAGTGGAACGAAAACTCACGTTAAGGGATTTTGGTCATGAGATTATCAAAAAGGATC
TTCACCTAGATCCTTTTAAATTAAAAATGAAGTTTTAAATCAATCTAAAGTATATATGAGTAAACTTGGT
CTGACAGTTACCAATGCTTAATCAGTGAGGCACCTATCTCAGCGATCTGTCTATTTCGTTCATCCATAGT
TGCCTGACTCCCCGTCGTGTAGATAACTACGATACGGGAGGGCTTACCATCTGGCCCCAGTGCTGCAATG
ATACCGCGAGACCCACGCTCACCGGCTCCAGATTTATCAGCAATAAACCAGCCAGCCGGAAGGGCCGAGC
GCAGAAGTGGTCCTGCAACTTTATCCGCCTCCATCCAGTCTATTAATTGTTGCCGGGAAGCTAGAGTAAG
TAGTTCGCCAGTTAATAGTTTGCGCAACGTTGTTGCCATTGCTACAGGCATCGTGGTGTCACGCTCGTCG
TTTGGTATGGCTTCATTCAGCTCCGGTTCCCAACGATCAAGGCGAGTTACATGATCCCCCATGTTGTGCA
AAAAAGCGGTTAGCTCCTTCGGTCCTCCGATCGTTGTCAGAAGTAAGTTGGCCGCAGTGTTATCACTCAT
GGTTATGGCAGCACTGCATAATTCTCTTACTGTCATGCCATCCGTAAGATGCTTTTCTGTGACTGGTGAG
TACTCAACCAAGTCATTCTGAGAATAGTGTATGCGGCGACCGAGTTGCTCTTGCCCGGCGTCAATACGGG
ATAATACCGCGCCACATAGCAGAACTTTAAAAGTGCTCATCATTGGAAAACGTTCTTCGGGGCGAAAACT
CTCAAGGATCTTACCGCTGTTGAGATCCAGTTCGATGTAACCCACTCGTGCACCCAACTGATCTTCAGCA
TCTTTTACTTTCACCAGCGTTTCTGGGTGAGCAAAAACAGGAAGGCAAAATGCCGCAAAAAAGGGAATAA
GGGCGACACGGAAATGTTGAATACTCATACTCTTCCTTTTTCAATATTATTGAAGCATTTATCAGGGTTA
TTGTCTCATGAGCGGATACATATTTGAATGTATTTAGAAAAATAAACAAATAGGGGTTCCGCGC
